Addgene plasmid #240583: pET21a asyn(66-140) E83A
Purpose: Overexpress truncated alpha-Synuclein protein
Depositing lab: Jennifer Lee. Depositing organization: National Heart, Lung, and Blood Institute (NHLBI). Publication: Defining essential charged residues in fibril formation of a lysosomal derived N-terminal alpha-synuclein truncation. McGlinchey RP, Ramos S, Dimitriadis EK, Wilson CB, Lee JC. Nat Commun. 2025 Apr 23;16(1):3825. doi: 10.1038/s41467-025-58899-9. PubMed 40268916.
Backbone
  Vector backbone: pET21a
  Vector type: Bacterial Expression
Growth in bacteria
  Bacterial resistance: Ampicillin, 100 μg/mL
  Growth temperature: 37°C
  Growth strain: DH5alpha
  Copy number: Low Copy
Gene/Insert
  Gene/Insert name: aSyn
  Species: H. sapiens (human)
  Mutation: aa 66-140 only, E83A
  Entrez Gene: SNCA (a.k.a. NACP, PARK1, PARK4, PD1)
  Promoter: T7
  Tag / fusion protein: 6xHis (N terminal on insert)
  Cloning method: Other
  Sequencing primers: 5′ T7 fwd
Terms and licenses: Academic/Nonprofit Terms; Industry Terms: Not Available to Industry
How to cite: pET21a asyn(66-140) E83A was a gift from Jennifer Lee (Addgene plasmid # 240583 ; http://n2t.net/addgene:240583 ; RRID:Addgene_240583)
