[The description below was written by a language model from this plasmid's Addgene catalogue record and pLannotate feature annotations shown in this document.]
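Description:
pET21a asyn(66-140) E83A is a bacterial expression plasmid built on the pET21a backbone for overproducing an N-terminally truncated form of human alpha-synuclein (SNCA) in E. coli. The insert encodes only residues 66-140 of the protein and carries an E83A substitution that replaces a charged glutamate with alanine. It is annotated as a 225-nt SNCA fragment, which matches a 75-residue coding region. Transcription comes from a T7 promoter followed immediately by a lac operator, with the strong T7 gene 10 ribosome binding site upstream of the coding sequence and a T7 terminator downstream. The plasmid also carries lacI under its own promoter, so expression stays repressed until induced with IPTG or lactose, in a host that supplies T7 RNA polymerase.

The catalogue entry lists a 6xHis tag at the N terminus of the insert. The feature table does not annotate a His tag there. It shows about 40 nt of unannotated sequence between the RBS and the SNCA fragment, and places a His-tag fragment just downstream of the insert, where pET21a normally has its optional C-terminal His tag. The record does not show whether a stop codon excludes this downstream tag, so the tag arrangement should be checked against the sequence. A short downstream match to a T7 gene 10B-derived solubility tag is probably backbone sequence rather than a designed fusion.

The plasmid is maintained through a pBR322-type origin with bom and rop, consistent with the low copy number listed, and is selected with ampicillin through the β-lactamase gene. An f1 origin is also present. The associated work examined which charged residues are essential for fibril formation by this lysosome-derived truncation, so the construct most likely supplies recombinant mutant protein for aggregation studies.
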