Features (pLannotate 1.2.2; 19 found; start..end, strand, type, name):
     12..440     +  rep_origin     f1 ori (sequence partly withheld): f1 bacteriophage origin of replication; arrow indicates direction of (+) strand synthesis
    493..597     +  promoter       AmpR promoter: bla
    598..1458    +  CDS            AmpR: β-lactamase; bla; confers resistance to ampicillin, carbenicillin, and related antibiotics
   1629..2217    +  rep_origin     ori: high-copy-number ColE1/pMB1/pBR322/pUC origin of replication
   2403..2542    -  misc_feature   bom: basis of mobility region from pBR322
   2644..2835    -  CDS            rop: Rop protein, which maintains plasmids at low copy number; rop
   2852..3232    +  CDS            YPB1_ECOLX: Protein predicted: Swiss-Prot protein existence level 4. From Escherichia coli.
   3304..3595    -  CDS            TcR (fragment): tetracycline efflux protein; tet; confers resistance to tetracycline
   3610..3631    -  protein_bind   CAP binding site: CAP binding activates transcription in the presence of cAMP. E. coli catabolite activator protein
   3644..4726    -  CDS            lacI: lac repressor; lacI; The lac repressor binds to the lac operator to inhibit transcription in E. coli. This inhibition can be relieved by adding lactose or isopropyl-β-D-thiogalactopyranoside (IPTG).
   4727..4804    -  promoter       lacI promoter: lacI
   4812..5091    -  CDS            TcR (fragment): tetracycline efflux protein; tet; confers resistance to tetracycline
   5113..5131    +  promoter       T7 promoter: promoter for bacteriophage T7 RNA polymerase
   5132..5156    +  protein_bind   lac operator: The lac repressor binds to the lac operator to inhibit transcription in E. coli. This inhibition can be relieved by adding lactose or isopropyl-β-D-thiogalactopyranoside (IPTG). lac repressor encoded by lacI
   5171..5193    +  RBS            RBS: efficient ribosome binding site from bacteriophage T7 gene 10 (Olins and Rangwala, 1989)
   5237..5461    +  CDS            SNCA (fragment): SYUA_HUMAN - Also known as NACP, PARK1. Experimental evidence at protein level: Swiss-Prot protein existence level 1. Neuronal protein that plays several roles in synaptic activity such as regulation of synaptic vesicle trafficking and subsequent neurotransmitter release. Participates as a monomer in synaptic vesicle exocytosis by enhancing vesicle priming, fusion and dilation of exocytotic fusion pores (PubMed:28288128, PubMed:30404828). Mechanistically, acts by increasing local Ca(2+) release from microdomains which is essential for the enhancement of ATP-induced exocytosis (PubMed:30404828)
   5471..5488    +  CDS            9xHis (fragment): 9xHis affinity tag
   5498..5547    +  CDS            SET1 (fragment): solubility-enhancement tag derived from T7 phage gene 10B
   5555..5602    +  terminator     T7 terminator: transcription terminator for bacteriophage T7 RNA polymerase
>Addgene plasmid #240583 | pET21a asyn(66-140) E83A | addgene full sequence | sequence record 481916 | Addgene NGS Result
TGGCGAATGGG
[124 nt withheld, positions 12-135]
C
[91 nt withheld, positions 137-227]
A
[49 nt withheld, positions 229-277]
CCTTTGACGTTGGAGTCCACGTTCTTT
[37 nt withheld, positions 305-341]
ACCCTATCTCGGTCTATTCTTTTGATTTATAAGGGATTTTGCCGATTTCGGCCTATTGGTTAAAAAATGA
GCTGATTTAACAAAAATTTAACGCGAATTTTAACAAAATATTAACGCTTACAATTTAGGTGGCACTTTTC
GGGGAAATGTGCGCGGAACCCCTATTTGTTTATTTTTCTAAATACATTCAAATATGTATCCGCTCATGAG
ACAATAACCCTGATAAATGCTTCAATAATATTGAAAAAGGAAGAGTATGAGTATTCAACATTTCCGTGTC
GCCCTTATTCCCTTTTTTGCGGCATTTTGCCTTCCTGTTTTTGCTCACCCAGAAACGCTGGTGAAAGTAA
AAGATGCTGAAGATCAGTTGGGTGCACGAGTGGGTTACATCGAACTGGATCTCAACAGCGGTAAGATCCT
TGAGAGTTTTCGCCCCGAAGAACGTTTTCCAATGATGAGCACTTTTAAAGTTCTGCTATGTGGCGCGGTA
TTATCCCGTATTGACGCCGGGCAAGAGCAACTCGGTCGCCGCATACACTATTCTCAGAATGACTTGGTTG
AGTACTCACCAGTCACAGAAAAGCATCTTACGGATGGCATGACAGTAAGAGAATTATGCAGTGCTGCCAT
AACCATGAGTGATAACACTGCGGCCAACTTACTTCTGACAACGATCGGAGGACCGAAGGAGCTAACCGCT
TTTTTGCACAACATGGGGGATCATGTAACTCGCCTTGATCGTTGGGAACCGGAGCTGAATGAAGCCATAC
CAAACGACGAGCGTGACACCACGATGCCTGCAGCAATGGCAACAACGTTGCGCAAACTATTAACTGGCGA
ACTACTTACTCTAGCTTCCCGGCAACAATTAATAGACTGGATGGAGGCGGATAAAGTTGCAGGACCACTT
CTGCGCTCGGCCCTTCCGGCTGGCTGGTTTATTGCTGATAAATCTGGAGCCGGTGAGCGTGGGTCTCGCG
GTATCATTGCAGCACTGGGGCCAGATGGTAAGCCCTCCCGTATCGTAGTTATCTACACGACGGGGAGTCA
GGCAACTATGGATGAACGAAATAGACAGATCGCTGAGATAGGTGCCTCACTGATTAAGCATTGGTAACTG
TCAGACCAAGTTTACTCATATATACTTTAGATTGATTTAAAACTTCATTTTTAATTTAAAAGGATCTAGG
TGAAGATCCTTTTTGATAATCTCATGACCAAAATCCCTTAACGTGAGTTTTCGTTCCACTGAGCGTCAGA
CCCCGTAGAAAAGATCAAAGGATCTTCTTGAGATCCTTTTTTTCTGCGCGTAATCTGCTGCTTGCAAACA
AAAAAACCACCGCTACCAGCGGTGGTTTGTTTGCCGGATCAAGAGCTACCAACTCTTTTTCCGAAGGTAA
CTGGCTTCAGCAGAGCGCAGATACCAAATACTGTCCTTCTAGTGTAGCCGTAGTTAGGCCACCACTTCAA
GAACTCTGTAGCACCGCCTACATACCTCGCTCTGCTAATCCTGTTACCAGTGGCTGCTGCCAGTGGCGAT
AAGTCGTGTCTTACCGGGTTGGACTCAAGACGATAGTTACCGGATAAGGCGCAGCGGTCGGGCTGAACGG
GGGGTTCGTGCACACAGCCCAGCTTGGAGCGAACGACCTACACCGAACTGAGATACCTACAGCGTGAGCT
ATGAGAAAGCGCCACGCTTCCCGAAGGGAGAAAGGCGGACAGGTATCCGGTAAGCGGCAGGGTCGGAACA
GGAGAGCGCACGAGGGAGCTTCCAGGGGGAAACGCCTGGTATCTTTATAGTCCTGTCGGGTTTCGCCACC
TCTGACTTGAGCGTCGATTTTTGTGATGCTCGTCAGGGGGGCGGAGCCTATGGAAAAACGCCAGCAACGC
GGCCTTTTTACGGTTCCTGGCCTTTTGCTGGCCTTTTGCTCACATGTTCTTTCCTGCGTTATCCCCTGAT
TCTGTGGATAACCGTATTACCGCCTTTGAGTGAGCTGATACCGCTCGCCGCAGCCGAACGACCGAGCGCA
GCGAGTCAGTGAGCGAGGAAGCGGAAGAGCGCCTGATGCGGTATTTTCTCCTTACGCATCTGTGCGGTAT
TTCACACCGCAATGGTGCACTCTCAGTACAATCTGCTCTGATGCCGCATAGTTAAGCCAGTATACACTCC
GCTATCGCTACGTGACTGGGTCATGGCTGCGCCCCGACACCCGCCAACACCCGCTGACGCGCCCTGACGG
GCTTGTCTGCTCCCGGCATCCGCTTACAGACAAGCTGTGACCGTCTCCGGGAGCTGCATGTGTCAGAGGT
TTTCACCGTCATCACCGAAACGCGCGAGGCAGCTGCGGTAAAGCTCATCAGCGTGGTCGTGAAGCGATTC
ACAGATGTCTGCCTGTTCATCCGCGTCCAGCTCGTTGAGTTTCTCCAGAAGCGTTAATGTCTGGCTTCTG
ATAAAGCGGGCCATGTTAAGGGCGGTTTTTTCCTGTTTGGTCACTGATGCCTCCGTGTAAGGGGGATTTC
TGTTCATGGGGGTAATGATACCGATGAAACGAGAGAGGATGCTCACGATACGGGTTACTGATGATGAACA
TGCCCGGTTACTGGAACGTTGTGAGGGTAAACAACTGGCGGTATGGATGCGGCGGGACCAGAGAAAAATC
ACTCAGGGTCAATGCCAGCGCTTCGTTAATACAGATGTAGGTGTTCCACAGGGTAGCCAGCAGCATCCTG
CGATGCAGATCCGGAACATAATGGTGCAGGGCGCTGACTTCCGCGTTTCCAGACTTTACGAAACACGGAA
ACCGAAGACCATTCATGTTGTTGCTCAGGTCGCAGACGTTTTGCAGCAGCAGTCGCTTCACGTTCGCTCG
CGTATCGGTGATTCATTCTGCTAACCAGTAAGGCAACCCCGCCAGCCTAGCCGGGTCCTCAACGACAGGA
GCACGATCATGCGCACCCGTGGGGCCGCCATGCCGGCGATAATGGCCTGCTTCTCGCCGAAACGTTTGGT
GGCGGGACCAGTGACGAAGGCTTGAGCGAGGGCGTGCAAGATTCCGAATACCGCAAGCGACAGGCCGATC
ATCGTCGCGCTCCAGCGAAAGCGGTCCTCGCCGAAAATGACCCAGAGCGCTGCCGGCACCTGTCCTACGA
GTTGCATGATAAAGAAGACAGTCATAAGTGCGGCGACGATAGTCATGCCCCGCGCCCACCGGAAGGAGCT
GACTGGGTTGAAGGCTCTCAAGGGCATCGGTCGAGATCCCGGTGCCTAATGAGTGAGCTAACTTACATTA
ATTGCGTTGCGCTCACTGCCCGCTTTCCAGTCGGGAAACCTGTCGTGCCAGCTGCATTAATGAATCGGCC
AACGCGCGGGGAGAGGCGGTTTGCGTATTGGGCGCCAGGGTGGTTTTTCTTTTCACCAGTGAGACGGGCA
ACAGCTGATTGCCCTTCACCGCCTGGCCCTGAGAGAGTTGCAGCAAGCGGTCCACGCTGGTTTACCCCAG
CAGGCGAAAATCCTGTTTGATGGTGGTTAACGGCGGGATATAACATGAGCTGTCTTCGGTATCGTCGTAT
CCCACTACCGAGATATCCGCACCAACGCGCAGCCCGGACTCGGTAATGGCGCGCATTGCGCCCAGCGCCA
TCTGATCGTTGGCAACCAGCATCGCAGTGGGAACGATGCCCTCATTCAGCATTTGCATGGTTTGTTGAAA
ACCGGACATGGCACTCCAGTCGCCTTCCCGTTCCGCTATCGGCTGAATTTGATTGCGAGTGAGATATTTA
TGCCAGCCAGCCAGACGCAGACGCGCCGAGACAGAACTTAATGGGCCCGCTAACAGCGCGATTTGCTGGT
GACCCAATGCGACCAGATGCTCCACGCCCAGTCGCGTACCGTCTTCATGGGAGAAAATAATACTGTTGAT
GGGTGTCTGGTCAGAGACATCAAGAAATAACGCCGGAACATTAGTGCAGGCAGCTTCCACAGCAATGGCA
TCCTGGTCATCCAGCGGATAGTTAATGATCAGCCCACTGACGCGTTGCGCGAGAAGATTGTGCACCGCCG
CTTTACAGGCTTCGACGCCGCTTCGTTCTACCATCGACACCACCACGCTGGCACCCAGTTGATCGGCGCG
AGATTTAATCGCCGCGACAATTTGCGACGGCGCGTGCAGGGCCAGACTGGAGGTGGCAACGCCAATCAGC
AACGACTGTTTGCCCGCCAGTTGTTGTGCCACGCGGTTGGGAATGTAATTCAGCTCCGCCATCGCCGCTT
CCACTTTTTCCCGCGTTTTCGCAGAAACGTGGCTGGCCTGGTTCACCACGCGGGAAACGGTCTGATAAGA
GACACCGGCATACTCTGCGACATCGTATAACGTTACTGGTTTCACATTCACCACCCTGAATTGACTCTCT
TCCGGGCGCTATCATGCCATACCGCGAAAGGTTTTGCGCCATTCGATGGTGTCCGGGATCTCGACGCTCT
CCCTTATGCGACTCCTGCATTAGGAAGCAGCCCAGTAGTAGGTTGAGGCCGTTGAGCACCGCCGCCGCAA
GGAATGGTGCATGCAAGGAGATGGCGCCCAACAGTCCCCCGGCCACGGGGCCTGCCACCATACCCACGCC
GAAACAAGCGCTCATGAGCCCGAAGTGGCGAGCCCGATCTTCCCCATCGGTGATGTCGGCGATATAGGCG
CCAGCAACCGCACCTGTGGCGCCGGTGATGCCGGCCACGATGCGTCCGGCGTAGAGGATCGAGATCTCGA
TCCCGCGAAATTAATACGACTCACTATAGGGGAATTGTGAGCGGATAACAATTCCCCTCTAGAAATAATT
TTGTTTAACTTTAAGAAGGAGATATACATATGCATCACCATCATCACCACGATGACGATGACAAGGTTGG
AGGAGCAGTGGTGACGGGTGTGACAGCAGTAGCCCAGAAGACAGTGGCGGGAGCAGGGAGCATTGCAGCA
GCCACTGGCTTTGTCAAAAAGGACCAGTTGGGCAAGAATGAAGAAGGAGCCCCACAGGAAGGAATTCTGG
AAGATATGCCTGTGGATCCTGACAATGAGGCTTATGAAATGCCTTCTGAGGAAGGGTATCAAGACTATGA
ACCTGAAGCCTAACTCGAGCACCACCACCACCACCACTGAGATCCGGCTGCTAACAAAGCCCGAAAGGAA
GCTGAGTTGGCTGCTGCCACCGCTGAGCAATAACTAGCATAACCCCTTGGGGCCTCTAAACGGGTCTTGA
GGGGTTTTTTGCTGAAAGGAGGAACTATATCCGGAT
